Addgene plasmid #234123: pRS424 Prp8 V1862L
Purpose: Suppressor screen mutant in full-length Prp8 on a TRP plasmid
Depositing lab: Aaron Hoskins. Depositing organization: University of Wisconsin, Madison.
Backbone
  Vector backbone: pRS424
  Vector type: Yeast Expression
  Selectable markers: TRP1
Growth in bacteria
  Bacterial resistance: Ampicillin, 100 μg/mL
  Growth temperature: 37°C
  Growth strain: DH5alpha
  Copy number: High Copy
Gene/Insert
  Gene/Insert name: Prp8
  Species: S. cerevisiae (budding yeast)
  Mutation: V1862L
  Cloning method: Unknown
Terms and licenses: Academic/Nonprofit Terms; Industry Terms: Not Available to Industry
How to cite: pRS424 Prp8 V1862L was a gift from Aaron Hoskins (Addgene plasmid # 234123 ; http://n2t.net/addgene:234123 ; RRID:Addgene_234123)
