[The description below was written by a language model from this plasmid's Addgene catalogue record and pLannotate feature annotations shown in this document.]
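Description:
pRS424 Prp8 V1862L is a yeast–E. coli shuttle plasmid of about 15.1 kb built on the pRS424 backbone, an episomal yeast expression vector. In Saccharomyces cerevisiae it replicates from the 2μ origin, which typically gives multiple copies per cell, and is selected through the TRP1 auxotrophic marker, driven by its own promoter, in trp1 strains. In bacteria it is maintained at high copy from a ColE1/pUC-type origin and selected with ampicillin via the β-lactamase gene. The backbone also retains pBluescript-derived elements: an f1 phage origin, T7 and T3 promoters flanking the cloning region, and a lac promoter/operator with a lacZα fragment that is interrupted by the insert.

The payload is the full-length S. cerevisiae PRP8 gene carrying the V1862L substitution. Prp8 is a very large, essential spliceosomal protein that acts as a scaffold for U5 snRNP and tri-snRNP assembly and positions the U2, U5 and U6 snRNAs and the pre-mRNA splice sites at the catalytic core. The annotated PRP8 coding sequence spans the numbering origin of the sequence record and is flanked by partial coding sequences of DNA2 and CDC23. This suggests that the insert is a genomic fragment carrying some neighbouring chromosomal sequence. No heterologous yeast promoter or epitope tag is annotated, so expression probably relies on native flanking sequence, although the record does not state the promoter or the cloning method. The mutant is described as coming from a suppressor screen. The record does not say which defect it suppresses, but a TRP1-marked plasmid of this kind suits introducing the prp8 allele into yeast for genetic studies of splicing.
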