Features (pLannotate 1.2.2; 22 found; start..end, strand, type, name):
   1818..2312    -  CDS            CDC23 (fragment): CDC23_YEAST - Experimental evidence at protein level: Swiss-Prot protein existence level 1. Component of the anaphase promoting complex/cyclosome (APC/C), a cell cycle-regulated E3 ubiquitin-protein ligase complex that controls progression through mitosis and the G1 phase of the cell cycle. The APC/C is thought to confer substrate specificity and, in the presence of ubiquitin-conjugating E2 enzymes, it catalyzes the formation of protein-ubiquitin conjugates that are subsequently degraded by the 26S proteasome. In early mitosis, the APC/C is activated by CDC20 and targets securin PDS1, the B-ty
   2335..2353    -  promoter       T7 promoter: promoter for bacteriophage T7 RNA polymerase
   2361..2516    +  CDS            lacZα (fragment): LacZα fragment of β-galactosidase; lacZ fragment
   2520..2948    +  rep_origin     f1 ori (sequence partly withheld): f1 bacteriophage origin of replication; arrow indicates direction of (+) strand synthesis
   2976..3027    -  misc_feature   bom (fragment): basis of mobility region from pBR322
   3078..3752    -  CDS            TRP1: phosphoribosylanthranilate isomerase, required for tryptophan biosynthesis; S. cerevisiae TRP1; yeast auxotrophic marker
   3753..3900    -  promoter       TRP1 promoter: S. cerevisiae TRP1
   4039..4088    -  misc_feature   bom (fragment): basis of mobility region from pBR322
   4190..4225    -  CDS            rop (fragment): Rop protein, which maintains plasmids at low copy number; rop
   4293..5635    +  rep_origin     2μ ori: yeast 2μ plasmid origin of replication
   5662..5766    +  promoter       AmpR promoter: bla
   5767..6627    +  CDS            AmpR: β-lactamase; bla; confers resistance to ampicillin, carbenicillin, and related antibiotics
   6798..7386    +  rep_origin     ori: high-copy-number ColE1/pMB1/pBR322/pUC origin of replication
   7569..7661    +  CDS            lacI (fragment): lac repressor; lacI; The lac repressor binds to the lac operator to inhibit transcription in E. coli. This inhibition can be relieved by adding lactose or isopropyl-β-D-thiogalactopyranoside (IPTG).
   7674..7695    +  protein_bind   CAP binding site: CAP binding activates transcription in the presence of cAMP. E. coli catabolite activator protein
   7710..7740    +  promoter       lac promoter: promoter for the E. coli lac operon
   7744..7766    +  protein_bind   lac operator (fragment): The lac repressor binds to the lac operator to inhibit transcription in E. coli. This inhibition can be relieved by adding lactose or isopropyl-β-D-thiogalactopyranoside (IPTG). lac repressor encoded by lacI
   7809..7827    +  promoter       T3 promoter: promoter for bacteriophage T3 RNA polymerase
   7840..7868    +  misc_feature   MCS (fragment): pBluescript multiple cloning site
   7865..8014    +  CDS            TcR (fragment): tetracycline efflux protein; tet; confers resistance to tetracycline
   8012..8968    -  CDS            DNA2 (fragment): DNA2_YEAST - Experimental evidence at protein level: Swiss-Prot protein existence level 1. Key enzyme involved in DNA replication and DNA repair. Involved in Okazaki fragments processing by cleaving long flaps that escape FEN1: flaps that are longer than 27 nucleotides are coated by replication protein A complex (RPA), leading to recruit DNA2 which cleaves the flap until it is too short to bind RPA and becomes a substrate for FEN1. Also involved in 5'-end resection of DNA during double-strand break (DSB) repair by mediating the cleavage of 5'-ssDNA. Possesses different enzymatic activities, su
   9500..1593    -  CDS            PRP8 (across the origin) (sequence partly withheld): PRP8_YEAST - Also known as DBF3, DNA39, RNA8, SLT21, USA2. Experimental evidence at protein level: Swiss-Prot protein existence level 1. Functions as a scaffold that mediates the ordered assembly of spliceosomal proteins and snRNAs. Required for association of BRR2 with the spliceosomal U5 snRNP, and the subsequent assembly of the U4/U6-U5 tri-snRNP complex. Functions as scaffold that positions spliceosomal U2, U5 and U6 snRNAs at splice sites on pre-mRNA substrates, so that splicing can occur. Interacts with both the 5' and the 3' splice site, as well as the branch region. Has a role in branc
>Addgene plasmid #234123 | pRS424 Prp8 V1862L | addgene full sequence | sequence record 466526 | Addgene NGS Result
TAGCACGTAGTTCTTCAAGAGCTTTTGGTAAGAGACCTTAACTTTAACGGGATACTCCTCGTCAGGATGT
TGCAAAAACCATTTTTTAGCCAGGGCAACATCTTGTGCTCTCACCATTTTTCCTTTAGTTCTATTAAATG
GAAAAGGTGAATGATATAACGACATCGCATCTTTTGTATTTGGCAAAATAAGTTCTTCTTCTTCAGCCAA
AAGAGGTGCAAAATCTTCAGGTAAAGTGAAATCACCGTTTTCCTTTGTATTTGATACGTTGAGGGATGAA
TTATTATCAATAAAGTGAGGTATTGGGTTCAGCGATGGATCAAAAAAAAGTGCAGGCGTGTCGTACTCCT
CATCGTTCTGGATAATACACGACACTGGATTATTATACCATGGTATGCGCACTGAACGGGGCCGGGAATT
ATATAGATGAGGAAACGCTACCTTATATTCGCTTCTAATAGGAACCCTAAATATTACTCTATCTATAGAG
TTGAATTCGTTATAATCTTCCTCCTCTTCTCTTGGGTATAAAGGTTCAAATTTAGGACCTCCAGGGATTG
CGTTATTAAGGGCTTTACCGTTAAAAAAAGATTTTTTATCGAAAAGATAATAGTAATTTTTGTCAGTTAC
TTCATCTCTAAGTGGCGTTGATAACCTATATAAGTTCGACATTTCAGGTAAATCAAAACTCCACTTTTTA
TAAGATGTACCATTGACCTTTTTACTATCCTCCTCCAAGGGCCGGGAATCGTAGAGCCAATCTTTAACAT
ATTCATCATCTTGAGAGTCTAAGGGAAGATTTATAGGATCCAGTGGCTCGATATTTTCTATGTGCTGTTC
ATATGACAGAGGTGGTTCGTCATCATCGAAAGGTGGAAATCTCATTCTTTTAAAATGTGTTCTATCTCGT
TTTTCTCTCCTCATTGCTATCCAAGTAGCTGACCATTGGGCAGTATATACAGGCTCTATTACTCTTGGTG
TTTCATTCACAAATGTTATGGCTCCTGAAGTGTGATATAAAACTTTAACTTCTTTGGCTTGCTCCCATGG
ATGAGGCATGTTCTCTAACAATTTTAAAATCGCGTGCGGTAAATACTTTAGAGCGCCTAGAAAAGCCTTT
TTATCAGTATTGTACATTTTGGAGGCCATGTCACTGTGAGTATTAATAATCTTTCGCAGATGTTCCGGTG
GCATCTCGGCTTTAGGAGTATATAAATTGCTTCTCTTTGCCTTTTTGGTCATTTTTTTTGCACGCTTTCT
TGATTTTCGAGTGACGAAAGTATCTTTTCCTATGTCCAATTTTCTCTTTCCATGTAATTCTACTTTCTTT
TCTGCTTTAGTCTCTAATTCATCTAGACCTGGAGGGGGTGGTGGCGGTGGTAATGTGAAGTCCACAATTT
CTTCAGCGTTTATTTCGAAGTTGCTTGGAGGAGGTGGTGGAGGCGGAAGGAATGTATCCTCATTTACCGA
TGATGGCACCATCGGATTATCCAGTTCTTCGATTTCGTATCCAGGCGGTGGTGGTGGTGGTGGTGGAAGT
GCTAAGTCGCTGTCCTCTTCAAAACCAGGAGGTGGGGGCGGTAGTCCACTCATCTTTCTTTGACGCTATT
TTTTTTTTGGAAGGAAGTTCAATCGCACAAGTATTTTCTATGGTCTTCGTTTCTCAAATTGTATTCCTAA
CTTTGTTGCTTTTGTACTAGCCGTATTACCTCGGTTCATCCTTCTGCCATGGTCACTTTAAATAGCTATA
TAGCCTGGCATTTATAAAAATTTCATATCATTTAGTACGAATAGCTATGTGTATGTTCACTTCACTACAT
ATGCCTTCTGCACTCCCGAGCCAGCATACGAGCCTCTTCAATCTCTTGAGACGTTCCACTAGGTACCCCC
ATGGCATAATCATAAGCCAATTGGTAGTTTCCTGCCTTAATCTCAAATATTGCCAGCCAAAGCCTAGCCT
TCACGGTTTCATCTGTTACTATACCTTCCAGAAGTTCTTCCACATCTACACATTTCATCATGAACTTCTT
ACATTCTTGCAAGTCTTCAAGTTCTTCATATAGTTGCGCTAACCGGTAATATATTGAAGTATTTTGATCG
ACCGTTTGTGAAGCTTTTATGGATCTTTTGTAGCATTTTATAGCTTCTACCTTATTTCCCGTCTTACTAT
AACATTCTCCCAATACTTGCCAAATCCGACGATCCCAAGGTTTCAAAGTGCAAGCTTTCTGGAAGTAGTA
AAGAGAATATAAATGCATGTCCAGGAGAGCATAAGCCTGGCCCAAACCAAACCATGCTTTGAAGTCTCGA
GGGGGGGCCCGGTACCCAATTCGCCCTATAGTGAGTCGTATTACGCGCGCTCACTGGCCGTCGTTTTACA
ACGTCGTGACTGGGAAAACCCTGGCGTTACCCAACTTAATCGCCTTGCAGCACATCCCCCTTTCGCCAGC
TGGCGTAATAGCGAAGAGGCCCGCACCGATCGCCCTTCCCAACAGTTGCGCAGCCTGAATGGCGAATGG
[124 nt withheld, positions 2520-2643]
C
[91 nt withheld, positions 2645-2735]
A
[49 nt withheld, positions 2737-2785]
CCTTTGACGTTGGAGTCCACGTTCTTT
[37 nt withheld, positions 2813-2849]
ACCCTATCTCGGTCTATTCTTTTGATTTATAAGGGATTTTGCCGATTTCGGCCTATTGGTTAAAAAATGA
GCTGATTTAACAAAAATTTAACGCGAATTTTAACAAAATATTAACGCTTACAATTTCCTGATGCGGTATT
TTCTCCTTACGCATCTGTGCGGTATTTCACACCGCATAGATCGGCAAGTGCACAAACAATACTTAAATAA
ATACTACTCAGTAATAACCTATTTCTTAGCATTTTTGACGAAATTTGCTATTTTGTTAGAGTCTTTTACA
CCATTTGTCTCCACACCTCCGCTTACATCAACACCAATAACGCCATTTAATCTAAGCGCATCACCAACAT
TTTCTGGCGTCAGTCCACCAGCTAACATAAAATGTAAGCTTTCGGGGCTCTCTTGCCTTCCAACCCAGTC
AGAAATCGAGTTCCAATCCAAAAGTTCACCTGTCCCACCTGCTTCTGAATCAAACAAGGGAATAAACGAA
TGAGGTTTCTGTGAAGCTGCACTGAGTAGTATGTTGCAGTCTTTTGGAAATACGAGTCTTTTAATAACTG
GCAAACCGAGGAACTCTTGGTATTCTTGCCACGACTCATCTCCATGCAGTTGGACGATATCAATGCCGTA
ATCATTGACCAGAGCCAAAACATCCTCCTTAGGTTGATTACGAAACACGCCAACCAAGTATTTCGGAGTG
CCTGAACTATTTTTATATGCTTTTACAAGACTTGAAATTTTCCTTGCAATAACCGGGTCAATTGTTCTCT
TTCTATTGGGCACACATATAATACCCAGCAAGTCAGCATCGGAATCTAGAGCACATTCTGCGGCCTCTGT
GCTCTGCAAGCCGCAAACTTTCACCAATGGACCAGAACTACCTGTGAAATTAATAACAGACATACTCCAA
GCTGCCTTTGTGTGCTTAATCACGTATACTCACGTGCTCAATAGTCACCAATGCCCTCCCTCTTGGCCCT
CTCCTTTTCTTTTTTCGACCGAATTAATTCTTAATCGGCAAAAAAAGAAAAGCTCCGGATCAAGATTGTA
CGTAAGGTGACAAGCTATTTTTCAATAAAGAATATCTTCCACTACTGCCATCTGGCGTCATAACTGCAAA
GTACACATATATTACGATGCTGTTCTATTAAATGCTTCCTATATTATATATATAGTAATGTCGTTGATCT
ATGGTGCACTCTCAGTACAATCTGCTCTGATGCCGCATAGTTAAGCCAGCCCCGACACCCGCCAACACCC
GCTGACGCGCCCTGACGGGCTTGTCTGCTCCCGGCATCCGCTTACAGACAAGCTGTGACCGTCTCCGGGA
GCTGCATGTGTCAGAGGTTTTCACCGTCATCACCGAAACGCGCGAGACGAAAGGGCCTCGTGATACGCCT
ATTTTTATAGGTTAATGTCATGATAATAATGGTTTCTTAGTATGATCCAATATCAAAGGAAATGATAGCA
TTGAAGGATGAGACTAATCCAATTGAGGAGTGGCAGCATATAGAACAGCTAAAGGGTAGTGCTGAAGGAA
GCATACGATACCCCGCATGGAATGGGATAATATCACAGGAGGTACTAGACTACCTTTCATCCTACATAAA
TAGACGCATATAAGTACGCATTTAAGCATAAACACGCACTATGCCGTTCTTCTCATGTATATATATATAC
AGGCAACACGCAGATATAGGTGCGACGTGAACAGTGAGCTGTATGTGCGCAGCTCGCGTTGCATTTTCGG
AAGCGCTCGTTTTCGGAAACGCTTTGAAGTTCCTATTCCGAAGTTCCTATTCTCTAGAAAGTATAGGAAC
TTCAGAGCGCTTTTGAAAACCAAAAGCGCTCTGAAGACGCACTTTCAAAAAACCAAAAACGCACCGGACT
GTAACGAGCTACTAAAATATTGCGAATACCGCTTCCACAAACATTGCTCAAAAGTATCTCTTTGCTATAT
ATCTCTGTGCTATATCCCTATATAACCTACCCATCCACCTTTCGCTCCTTGAACTTGCATCTAAACTCGA
CCTCTACATTTTTTATGTTTATCTCTAGTATTACTCTTTAGACAAAAAAATTGTAGTAAGAACTATTCAT
AGAGTGAATCGAAAACAATACGAAAATGTAAACATTTCCTATACGTAGTATATAGAGACAAAATAGAAGA
AACCGTTCATAATTTTCTGACCAATGAAGAATCATCAACGCTATCACTTTCTGTTCACAAAGTATGCGCA
ATCCACATCGGTATAGAATATAATCGGGGATGCCTTTATCTTGAAAAAATGCACCCGCAGCTTCGCTAGT
AATCAGTAAACGCGGGAAGTGGAGTCAGGCTTTTTTTATGGAAGAGAAAATAGACACCAAAGTAGCCTTC
TTCTAACCTTAACGGACCTACAGTGCAAAAAGTTATCAAGAGACTGCATTATAGAGCGCACAAAGGAGAA
AAAAAGTAATCTAAGATGCTTTGTTAGAAAAATAGCGCTCTCGGGATGCATTTTTGTAGAACAAAAAAGA
AGTATAGATTCTTTGTTGGTAAAATAGCGCTCTCGCGTTGCATTTCTGTTCTGTAAAAATGCAGCTCAGA
TTCTTTGTTTGAAAAATTAGCGCTCTCGCGTTGCATTTTTGTTTTACAAAAATGAAGCACAGATTCTTCG
TTGGTAAAATAGCGCTTTCGCGTTGCATTTCTGTTCTGTAAAAATGCAGCTCAGATTCTTTGTTTGAAAA
ATTAGCGCTCTCGCGTTGCATTTTTGTTCTACAAAATGAAGCACAGATGCTTCGTTCAGGTGGCACTTTT
CGGGGAAATGTGCGCGGAACCCCTATTTGTTTATTTTTCTAAATACATTCAAATATGTATCCGCTCATGA
GACAATAACCCTGATAAATGCTTCAATAATATTGAAAAAGGAAGAGTATGAGTATTCAACATTTCCGTGT
CGCCCTTATTCCCTTTTTTGCGGCATTTTGCCTTCCTGTTTTTGCTCACCCAGAAACGCTGGTGAAAGTA
AAAGATGCTGAAGATCAGTTGGGTGCACGAGTGGGTTACATCGAACTGGATCTCAACAGCGGTAAGATCC
TTGAGAGTTTTCGCCCCGAAGAACGTTTTCCAATGATGAGCACTTTTAAAGTTCTGCTATGTGGCGCGGT
ATTATCCCGTATTGACGCCGGGCAAGAGCAACTCGGTCGCCGCATACACTATTCTCAGAATGACTTGGTT
GAGTACTCACCAGTCACAGAAAAGCATCTTACGGATGGCATGACAGTAAGAGAATTATGCAGTGCTGCCA
TAACCATGAGTGATAACACTGCGGCCAACTTACTTCTGACAACGATCGGAGGACCGAAGGAGCTAACCGC
TTTTTTGCACAACATGGGGGATCATGTAACTCGCCTTGATCGTTGGGAACCGGAGCTGAATGAAGCCATA
CCAAACGACGAGCGTGACACCACGATGCCTGTAGCAATGGCAACAACGTTGCGCAAACTATTAACTGGCG
AACTACTTACTCTAGCTTCCCGGCAACAATTAATAGACTGGATGGAGGCGGATAAAGTTGCAGGACCACT
TCTGCGCTCGGCCCTTCCGGCTGGCTGGTTTATTGCTGATAAATCTGGAGCCGGTGAGCGTGGGTCTCGC
GGTATCATTGCAGCACTGGGGCCAGATGGTAAGCCCTCCCGTATCGTAGTTATCTACACGACGGGGAGTC
AGGCAACTATGGATGAACGAAATAGACAGATCGCTGAGATAGGTGCCTCACTGATTAAGCATTGGTAACT
GTCAGACCAAGTTTACTCATATATACTTTAGATTGATTTAAAACTTCATTTTTAATTTAAAAGGATCTAG
GTGAAGATCCTTTTTGATAATCTCATGACCAAAATCCCTTAACGTGAGTTTTCGTTCCACTGAGCGTCAG
ACCCCGTAGAAAAGATCAAAGGATCTTCTTGAGATCCTTTTTTTCTGCGCGTAATCTGCTGCTTGCAAAC
AAAAAAACCACCGCTACCAGCGGTGGTTTGTTTGCCGGATCAAGAGCTACCAACTCTTTTTCCGAAGGTA
ACTGGCTTCAGCAGAGCGCAGATACCAAATACTGTTCTTCTAGTGTAGCCGTAGTTAGGCCACCACTTCA
AGAACTCTGTAGCACCGCCTACATACCTCGCTCTGCTAATCCTGTTACCAGTGGCTGCTGCCAGTGGCGA
TAAGTCGTGTCTTACCGGGTTGGACTCAAGACGATAGTTACCGGATAAGGCGCAGCGGTCGGGCTGAACG
GGGGGTTCGTGCACACAGCCCAGCTTGGAGCGAACGACCTACACCGAACTGAGATACCTACAGCGTGAGC
TATGAGAAAGCGCCACGCTTCCCGAAGGGAGAAAGGCGGACAGGTATCCGGTAAGCGGCAGGGTCGGAAC
AGGAGAGCGCACGAGGGAGCTTCCAGGGGGAAACGCCTGGTATCTTTATAGTCCTGTCGGGTTTCGCCAC
CTCTGACTTGAGCGTCGATTTTTGTGATGCTCGTCAGGGGGGCGGAGCCTATGGAAAAACGCCAGCAACG
CGGCCTTTTTACGGTTCCTGGCCTTTTGCTGGCCTTTTGCTCACATGTTCTTTCCTGCGTTATCCCCTGA
TTCTGTGGATAACCGTATTACCGCCTTTGAGTGAGCTGATACCGCTCGCCGCAGCCGAACGACCGAGCGC
AGCGAGTCAGTGAGCGAGGAAGCGGAAGAGCGCCCAATACGCAAACCGCCTCTCCCCGCGCGTTGGCCGA
TTCATTAATGCAGCTGGCACGACAGGTTTCCCGACTGGAAAGCGGGCAGTGAGCGCAACGCAATTAATGT
GAGTTAGCTCACTCATTAGGCACCCCAGGCTTTACACTTTATGCTTCCGGCTCGTATGTTGTGTGGAATT
GTGAGCGGATAACAATTTCACACAGGAAACAGCTATGACCATGATTACGCCAAGCGCGCAATTAACCCTC
ACTAAAGGGAACAAAAGCTGGAGCTCCACCGCGGTGGCGGCCGCTCTAGCGCTATATGCGTTGATGCAAT
TTCTATGCGCACCCGTTCTCGGAGCACTGTCCGACCGCTTTGGCCGCCGCCCAGTCCTGCTCGCTTCGCT
ACTTGGAGCCACTATCGACTACGCGATCATGGCGACCACACCCGTCCTGTGGATCTTCAATTTCTCCTCT
CGATTTTGTGTTATCATTCTTCCCACAACTTTCCTGGGCTCCACTTTTTTGATTGGTGTTGCCTTGAATT
GTTATCTGACTCTCACTCTTGCGTTTCTCAACATACTTTTGAGTTAAAATATCTATCAAAGAGTCATCGC
CATCGTTGCTATCTCCTGTTGAATCCATTTTATCTACTTCTTCTGCATTCACCTCTGCTTTTTTTTCAAC
GTTGGGTGCCTTGATGGGTGAAGATGGCAAATCGCTGAATTTCGTTATCGTCGGTTTTATAGTTAAATCG
CCCTCTATATCATCGAGAATATCATCTATATTACGGAGAGACTCCCTGGTAGATATTTCTGCTGGTTTAG
GACGCACTTGCTCATTTCCATTTTCTTGAATGAGTTGATTTACGTCAGCGTTGGGTACTTGGATATTTGT
GAAACTAAGAACAGTTTTCAGTCGATTAGGGACTATAGGTGTAGAAGAGGGATTTTGGACATCTTCGTAG
TCATCAGAGTATTCGGCAGCGCTTGTTGTTTTGTCGGACATATCTCGTTGTAAAGGTGAATATTTCCATA
TTACTTCTTCCATGGGGCCGTCCTCGTCTTGAGTGAAATCGTGATGCCTACTCAAATTAGACATTTCCCG
TTTCGGTTTAACTTGTGAATTTGGTAATTGCTTTACGCTCTTGCTAACTGCTTTGTTTATATCTTTTGTT
CTTGATGTATTTCGTACTTGTGAAACGGCTATTGACTTTAGGACACTTGCATTGGATACCTTGGTGTTAT
TCCCATTTAAGTTATTTATAGGAGCAAAAGCATACTTTTTTTTCCTCTTAGTTTGCTTAGATAATATCGC
CTTTGAATCATTTTGTATTATTTCTTTTTCCTCTGTCTTCTTCGCAGGTGAAACAGATATACTCGCAGAC
CTCTTGTTCTTCTGTGGCGTTCCGGGCATCCTGACGATCTCTTCAATTGTCAGTGTTTGCTTGCACAAAA
TGAGTACTCACTTGAGTATGTTTTCTCCCAATTTTGTTTTGAGGCTGCCGTAATGATTGTAACTTTATCT
TCAAAAATGTAACACAAGTTTTGCCATAAATAGCGTAAGATCAGTTAAATATATATAAGTTCTTTCTGCC
GCACGGAATTGCTTTATTGCGCGAAATGAAAACAAGAATATCCAATTTCTATATGAAGGACATAATGGAA
TGGGAGTGACAACGGACCATTTTCTGTCCGAACGATGTCTATCTCCTTTGGTTACTTTTTGAAATAGAAT
CACAGTCAATGACCAATTTTCACATACTTATAGCTTTTCATAGTGCGGAAAGCGTAGCTTTGAAGTAGTT
CCGAAATTATAATACATCATCGTGTGGTAGGTAGCAACTACGACGGGCATAAAAAATGCGTTGAATATTA
TACATACAAACTTATACTTACATATATATCTATGAAATAACAGATTCCAGTTTATTGGGGAATATATTCA
GCTAAATACATCGATTTGTTCGGCCTCTAACTCTTCGTCCCCCGCCAATTCGCTAAACTGTAA
[735 nt withheld, positions 9563-10297]
ACTAAACGTTTGACTTTCGTAATCAGCTGAAGCTACTACAACTATCTCCTCACCTTGCGCATTGATAGTT
TTAGTTTTCATAACAGTTGATGCACCTGCAGCTTCTTCGTCGTTCTGCTTTTCTGACCTGGCAGCTTCTA
ATTCAGCCATTTTTTGTCTCTTCACAGATGGTGCCTTGATATTTTGACCCAATATAATATCTTTAATTTC
CGTTTGAGTTAAGGCAGATATATTGACATTGTATTTTCTGCCGTACTCAGTCAAAATCAAATCTCTCATT
TGAGATTCGATAGTGATCCATTGTTCATCAGTGAATGAAGGCCATAAATGGTACGATTTGATAGTGATCG
TGGGGTCACTGAGTAGAATCATTTTGGCACTTTCCTCGTTCGTCTTTAAAGCTCTTAAAAGTAGTGTAAG
TCTAGAAAATGCAGTGTACGATGAAATACGGTCTAACCAATCATCATAAATGTTAAACAGAACCATCTGA
GGTTCAGTAGCTTTCATCACAACATCAGAAAGTTTATCTATTGACATTGCAGCTGAAAATGGTAGTCGCA
GCTCTGTTGGCCTGATTGCTATGTTAGGAAAGTCAAGCATGTGAACCTCTAAAGGATCAAGCATTGCCTT
TCTTGTGACGATAATTTGTTTTGGCTGCTCTTCTTTGGGCAAAGATCTCACAAGAGCACTAACTTCCTCA
GCTGTTTTCCATTTGGCCAATTGGCTTAAACGTTTTTGACCGGCCCATACAGAGGTATGGATAATTTTCA
GAAACAGATGCCCAGTCTTTGGATTTAAAGTGAAAATGCAACCATTAATTGCTTTTGTAGCAACGTTCCC
TTCAAAAGTCTTGTGGAGAGTAACTCTATACACATTAGTGTCGTCAACGAAGAGTTTAATGTCGTTATTG
AATAACTCGGCATAGTTTGAGGAGTTTAAAAATGGTTCCTGTACACTAGATTGATATATTTGAAGACCTT
TTCTAATACGTTCACGAAGGACATATAATGCTGGGTTAGCTTTCATAATTGTTCTCATACTATTTTGTAT
CAAAGGTTTTAATCCGTTGAACCAATTACCATAGGCATCATACATGTTATAAGCCAAATCGATACCGATC
ATAACACCTGTTGGGGAGGGATACATGCTGACATTATCTGTTGTATAATCGAGGAATTTTGCCCTCACAT
AACGAGATATATCATGAGAATCATAATCACCGTATCTCAATTGTACATCAAACCACATTTTGTTGGTAAT
CAATCCCTTAAATGAGTCATTTGTTTCATGTAATAGGGAGGGTTTTGAAACTTCCCATTCATGAACACTT
TCCATAGTTATGTCAGCGGCAGATGAATTCATCTTGTACGATTTGCGGGGATGCACTGTTTCTTTAGTCA
CAGATTCAATTTGCAAAACATCTAGCTCACCATCGAGAATTTGACAAATATCAAAAACTATACTTTCATG
TATTTTTTGCCACAAATGAGCACGGAATATTTGAATTAAAGATATTTTTAACGTAGGAATTTTACCATGG
AGGAAGATACCAGTCAGATCCAATTGCACCAAGAAACCGACATAGACATTTGCTCTGTTAATAGTTGGTG
ACCACCATAAGGTAAATCTACGATTTGGAATTTGGCTTAAACCAGTTCTTTGAGCATGAGTTAGCTTCTT
AAATTGCATGGAATCCTCAAACCCGGACGCCTTTTCCCAAAACAAACCTTCCCATGAATTAAAACCAGTC
CCCTTAAATAAAGTGTGTTCCAAAATTGTTTCAATACCTCCTAGGGCTTGAATCACATCAGTTCTATAGG
CATTTAAATTCCATAATTTACCGTCATGGTGGGAGTTTGTCCACCAAAAGGGGCTGTTTCTCTCTAGAGA
GTACTGTTTAAATTCCCTACGGATTCTGTGACCTCTGTCATACGCTAGAGTATGTCGATCTCTTTGAAAT
AAAGTGCTAATACGAGGTATACCACGATCCCACGATCCTTCAAGTTCTTCAAAAGCTAACCTCCTATTCT
GCTGAATAGCTTCCTGCCTTTTCGTTGCATACTCGGCCCACACCCTTTGAGAGTCTAAAAATTCATTTTC
CCAAGTAGTGATGTAACGGAAGATAGTTGGGATTAATTTTTCATCCTCGTGCGTCATACCAGCACGAAAA
TGCGTAATTCCAGTATCGGTCTGTTTTGACCAACTTAAGTCAGATGCAGGAATTAAAATATGAGAAGCAC
TAATCATACCCAACCCACCAAGTTCTTTTGGTGTATAAAAAACAGCAGGTGGAAATCTTGTTGGCATTTT
CGAATTTAAACCAAGTTTGACACGGTTTTGAATTCTTGTTTCTCCTTTCACCAGGATATCTAATAACGGC
TCCGTGGCAACAATGGCTTCTCTAAAGTATGTGAAAAGGGATATCAGTGAAGTGTTCCATTTAGCGGCCA
CTTTAGTAAAAGTGGTTGAACCGGAGGCCATCAATATGCCTCTTATTCTGCTGTCAAATTTTTTGATTTC
TTCTTCAGATACCTTTAAATATGCTTTTGCAGTTCTTTGCTTGGTTCTTTCGTCAACTAAATCCCAAACA
CCTTCATCGTTAGAAACCACCTCTTCCATTCTTTGTCTTGGTAATATTCTGACTTCAAAACCACACATAG
AGAAGAGTAAGTTCGGATTGTTTTTACTGTATACGGAAACAAAAGCATTTTCCCATTTAATTGACGTTAA
CGAAGTTGGCACCCTACTTTGAATTTCCCAAAACACTGCTCGCCCTAGGTTAACGTCCTGACGTATTAGC
CTCATGCGCGAATCTTTGGGCCAGCATTTTCTATTATTGTATCCGATGCTGTTTTCAAAGTTTGGATCTG
GATTCTCTGCCAAGTATTCATCAGTCAATTCCTCTCCCTCATCTTCTTCAAAGTGAAAAAGCATATATAT
ACGATCTAAATATCTGGTGTAAAGTCTGATCGGATGTGCCTTTTCTACTTCTTTGCTCTTGAATTGCATA
AATTCATTTGGATTGTTAGCTGGACCAGCCAAATCTGTAGCCCTTTCCTGACCCAATAGTAAAAGATCTA
TAACTAGTCCGTAATATTGGAATATGAAAGAAGCGAACTTCAACCCGCGTATTAAGCCATATTTGTTGAC
GTGACTCATATCTTTAAAGTTGATAACAACATTATTTTTTGCAGTGATATAGTCAGCAATATTAGGATCT
ACAATCAGGCGAAGTAATCTATTAAGTAAAGTAAAGTCAATTTTTTCGGCCATTTCACCCAAAGTAGTCT
CAAGCAAAACTGCAGATTGGCCTCTGGATACATCCCAAATTTCAGATAGGTTGTTTATACCCTGAGTCCA
CTTGTATACCAGAAGAGGTGGTATCTCTGAATCACTTGGTTTAATCCAGTTTGGGAAAAGCTTTCGTTGG
TCAGCTTCGTACCATAAATACTGATCAAGATATGCATCGGTAATCTTTTCCAAGGGATCAACTGAATAAA
CAGGGGAAATGTTTTGATAGTTTTCCATCATGGTTATATCAACAGGCTTAAAAACTCGCTGGGTCAACAA
GTACTTTTTGATTCTGTTCAAAGTATCGTGAGGATTATCATAAGCCTCCTCTATCAACGCAAGTTCTTCC
CTTTCAGATGCATTTAAACGTACTTTTGATGCGTAGACATCTTTTAGGTCTTCGAGGGCAAGAACTAATA
TCTTAGTATCATTTTTGTAAGTTAAAGGTGGAAATGGTATTGGTGAAAAGCTCCTTGATTCAAGCCACTC
AACCATAACAGAAAATATGGTCGTAGCCTCTTCGGGAGTAATTTCGGGACCGTTTTTCTGTATTTGCCTT
TGACGTTCCTGCTCATTTTTGATCCAAAGTCTCGTTAAACGCCCCAGATTTTTTTTAACCATAGTCTTTT
CGACGTGAGCTCCACGCTTTATACGTTCTCGATTGTAATGAGCTGCAGATACCCAGGCATCAGCTTTGGA
TTTTATATACCGTTCAATTATTTTTTTGATTGGGGCTGGCATACCAGGAACATCCCATGGAATATTAGCC
TTCCAACATCTCCAAGCCTCACTTAAATGTTGCAGTATAGTTCTTGCCTTTTTCTGTCGAATACTCTCAG
GCATCATTTCTAAAATGTCATCCATGACCGAGTTTCGTAACTCAAGATCGTAGTAGGCGTCAAGTCTTTG
TTTAGTTGTAGTTTTGACAATTTCATTAGAACGGCCTTCAAATTGACGTGTGATAAGGTTTCCAATATAT
CTTTCGAGTAGTGGTATAGTGCCTCTTAAGAAATTTAGCCACACTCTCCACGCAGGTTGCCAAAATCCAC
AACCAGGTCCTTTTCCCAAATTTTTATTAAACTTATAATATATGATATGTTTCAGATCTTTACATGCGCG
GATTTGATGCATTACTTTATATTTATAACGATAAATACCGGTCAATTGTCCTATGTGGTTCAAAATATAA
TGTATACCATCTGCTAACTGGAAGGCATCTACATTTCCTAACCTAAACTGCACATGTGTATCTACAATCA
GTTTCATCATTTTTAGCAATTCACGCATCAAATGAAATGAGTTTCCAAGTCTTGACTTTTTACGTTCTTT
TGTGGTTAAGGTTTTAGTTGGTTTTAAATTGAAATTGTAGTCGAGATGTAAATAAGTTAGGCCCTTTCTG
TGGATTAATAAATTTAACATATTGTGTCCTTGTCGACATAGCTGGAGTCCTGCCTCTACCCAATCAATTG
TAGTTTGTTGAAAATACTTGGTATTTTTTAAACTCTTCAATAACTTAGTTTTGTTGTGGTTTGTTGGCAA
AGTAGGGTGCAATTCATT
